>Addgene plasmid #222920 | pX330_DAZL_cterm3 | addgene full sequence | sequence record 439877 | Addgene NGS Result
GAGGGCCTATTTCCCATGATTCCTTCATATTTGCATATACGATACAAGGCTGTTAGAGAGATAATTGGAA
TTAATTTGACTGTAAACACAAAGATATTAGTACAAAATACGTGACGTAGAAAGTAATAATTTCTTGGGTA
GTTTGCAGTTTTAAAATTATGTTTTAAAATGGACTATCATATGCTTACCGTAACTTGAAAGTATTTCGAT
TTCTTGGCTTTATATATCTTGTGGAAAGGACGAAACACCGCCCATGTAACTAGATAAGCCGTTTTAGAGC
TAGAAATAGCAAGTTAAAATAAGGCTAGTCCGTTATCAACTTGAAAAAGTGGCACCGAGTCGGTGCTTTT
TTGTTTTAGAGCTAGAAATAGCAAGTTAAAATAAGGCTAGTCCGTTTTTAGCGCGTGCGCCAATTCTGCA
GACAAATGGCTCTAGAGGTACCCGTTACATAACTTACGGTAAATGGCCCGCCTGGCTGACCGCCCAACGA
CCCCCGCCCATTGACGTCAATAGTAACGCCAATAGGGACTTTCCATTGACGTCAATGGGTGGAGTATTTA
CGGTAAACTGCCCACTTGGCAGTACATCAAGTGTATCATATGCCAAGTACGCCCCCTATTGACGTCAATG
ACGGTAAATGGCCCGCCTGGCATTGTGCCCAGTACATGACCTTATGGGACTTTCCTACTTGGCAGTACAT
CTACGTATTAGTCATCGCTATTACCATGGTCGAGGTGAGCCCCACGTTCTGCTTCACTCTCCCCATCTCC
CCCCCCCCCCCCCCCCCATTTTTGTTTTTTTTTTTTTTTTATTTTTTTGGGGGAGGGGGGGGGGGGGGGG
GGGGGGGGGGCGCGCGCCAGGCGGGGCGGGGCGGGGCGAGGGGCGGGGCGGGGCGAGGCGGAGAGGTGCG
GCGGCAGCCAATCAGAGCGGCGCGCTCCGAAAGTTTCCTTTTATGGCGAGGCGGCGGCGGCGGCGGCCCT
ATAAAAAGCGAAGCGCGCGGCGGGCGGGAGTCGCTGCGCGCTGCCTTCGCCCCGTGCCCCGCTCCGCCGC
CGCCTCGCGCCGCCCGCCCCGGCTCTGACTGACCGCGTTACTCCCACAGGTGAGCGGGCGGGACGGCCCT
TCTCCTCCGGGCTGTAATTAGCTGAGCAAGAGGTAAGGGTTTAAGGGATGGTTGGTTGGTGGGGTATTAA
TGTTTAATTACCTGGAGCACCTGCCTGAAATCACTTTTTTTCAGGTTGGACCGGTGCCACCATGGACTAT
AAGGACCACGACGGAGACTACAAGGATCATGATATTGATTACAAAGACGATGACGATAAGATGGCCCCAA
AGAAGAAGCGGAAGGTCGGTATCCACGGAGTCCCAGCAGCCGACAAGAAGTACAGCATCGGCCTGGACAT
CGGCACCAACTCTGTGGGCTGGGCCGTGATCACCGACGAGTACAAGGTGCCCAGCAAGAAATTCAAGGTG
CTGGGCAACACCGACCGGCACAGCATCAAGAAGAACCTGATCGGAGCCCTGCTGTTCGACAGCGGCGAAA
CAGCCGAGGCCACCCGGCTGAAGAGAACCGCCAGAAGAAGATACACCAGACGGAAGAACCGGATCTGCTA
TCTGCAAGAGATCTTCAGCAACGAGATGGCCAAGGTGGACGACAGCTTCTTCCACAGACTGGAAGAGTCC
TTCCTGGTGGAAGAGGATAAGAAGCACGAGCGGCACCCCATCTTCGGCAACATCGTGGACGAGGTGGCCT
ACCACGAGAAGTACCCCACCATCTACCACCTGAGAAAGAAACTGGTGGACAGCACCGACAAGGCCGACCT
GCGGCTGATCTATCTGGCCCTGGCCCACATGATCAAGTTCCGGGGCCACTTCCTGATCGAGGGCGACCTG
AACCCCGACAACAGCGACGTGGACAAGCTGTTCATCCAGCTGGTGCAGACCTACAACCAGCTGTTCGAGG
AAAACCCCATCAACGCCAGCGGCGTGGACGCCAAGGCCATCCTGTCTGCCAGACTGAGCAAGAGCAGACG
GCTGGAAAATCTGATCGCCCAGCTGCCCGGCGAGAAGAAGAATGGCCTGTTCGGAAACCTGATTGCCCTG
AGCCTGGGCCTGACCCCCAACTTCAAGAGCAACTTCGACCTGGCCGAGGATGCCAAACTGCAGCTGAGCA
AGGACACCTACGACGACGACCTGGACAACCTGCTGGCCCAGATCGGCGACCAGTACGCCGACCTGTTTCT
GGCCGCCAAGAACCTGTCCGACGCCATCCTGCTGAGCGACATCCTGAGAGTGAACACCGAGATCACCAAG
GCCCCCCTGAGCGCCTCTATGATCAAGAGATACGACGAGCACCACCAGGACCTGACCCTGCTGAAAGCTC
TCGTGCGGCAGCAGCTGCCTGAGAAGTACAAAGAGATTTTCTTCGACCAGAGCAAGAACGGCTACGCCGG
CTACATTGACGGCGGAGCCAGCCAGGAAGAGTTCTACAAGTTCATCAAGCCCATCCTGGAAAAGATGGAC
GGCACCGAGGAACTGCTCGTGAAGCTGAACAGAGAGGACCTGCTGCGGAAGCAGCGGACCTTCGACAACG
GCAGCATCCCCCACCAGATCCACCTGGGAGAGCTGCACGCCATTCTGCGGCGGCAGGAAGATTTTTACCC
ATTCCTGAAGGACAACCGGGAAAAGATCGAGAAGATCCTGACCTTCCGCATCCCCTACTACGTGGGCCCT
CTGGCCAGGGGAAACAGCAGATTCGCCTGGATGACCAGAAAGAGCGAGGAAACCATCACCCCCTGGAACT
TCGAGGAAGTGGTGGACAAGGGCGCTTCCGCCCAGAGCTTCATCGAGCGGATGACCAACTTCGATAAGAA
CCTGCCCAACGAGAAGGTGCTGCCCAAGCACAGCCTGCTGTACGAGTACTTCACCGTGTATAACGAGCTG
ACCAAAGTGAAATACGTGACCGAGGGAATGAGAAAGCCCGCCTTCCTGAGCGGCGAGCAGAAAAAGGCCA
TCGTGGACCTGCTGTTCAAGACCAACCGGAAAGTGACCGTGAAGCAGCTGAAAGAGGACTACTTCAAGAA
AATCGAGTGCTTCGACTCCGTGGAAATCTCCGGCGTGGAAGATCGGTTCAACGCCTCCCTGGGCACATAC
CACGATCTGCTGAAAATTATCAAGGACAAGGACTTCCTGGACAATGAGGAAAACGAGGACATTCTGGAAG
ATATCGTGCTGACCCTGACACTGTTTGAGGACAGAGAGATGATCGAGGAACGGCTGAAAACCTATGCCCA
CCTGTTCGACGACAAAGTGATGAAGCAGCTGAAGCGGCGGAGATACACCGGCTGGGGCAGGCTGAGCCGG
AAGCTGATCAACGGCATCCGGGACAAGCAGTCCGGCAAGACAATCCTGGATTTCCTGAAGTCCGACGGCT
TCGCCAACAGAAACTTCATGCAGCTGATCCACGACGACAGCCTGACCTTTAAAGAGGACATCCAGAAAGC
CCAGGTGTCCGGCCAGGGCGATAGCCTGCACGAGCACATTGCCAATCTGGCCGGCAGCCCCGCCATTAAG
AAGGGCATCCTGCAGACAGTGAAGGTGGTGGACGAGCTCGTGAAAGTGATGGGCCGGCACAAGCCCGAGA
ACATCGTGATCGAAATGGCCAGAGAGAACCAGACCACCCAGAAGGGACAGAAGAACAGCCGCGAGAGAAT
GAAGCGGATCGAAGAGGGCATCAAAGAGCTGGGCAGCCAGATCCTGAAAGAACACCCCGTGGAAAACACC
CAGCTGCAGAACGAGAAGCTGTACCTGTACTACCTGCAGAATGGGCGGGATATGTACGTGGACCAGGAAC
TGGACATCAACCGGCTGTCCGACTACGATGTGGACCATATCGTGCCTCAGAGCTTTCTGAAGGACGACTC
CATCGACAACAAGGTGCTGACCAGAAGCGACAAGAACCGGGGCAAGAGCGACAACGTGCCCTCCGAAGAG
GTCGTGAAGAAGATGAAGAACTACTGGCGGCAGCTGCTGAACGCCAAGCTGATTACCCAGAGAAAGTTCG
ACAATCTGACCAAGGCCGAGAGAGGCGGCCTGAGCGAACTGGATAAGGCCGGCTTCATCAAGAGACAGCT
GGTGGAAACCCGGCAGATCACAAAGCACGTGGCACAGATCCTGGACTCCCGGATGAACACTAAGTACGAC
GAGAATGACAAGCTGATCCGGGAAGTGAAAGTGATCACCCTGAAGTCCAAGCTGGTGTCCGATTTCCGGA
AGGATTTCCAGTTTTACAAAGTGCGCGAGATCAACAACTACCACCACGCCCACGACGCCTACCTGAACGC
CGTCGTGGGAACCGCCCTGATCAAAAAGTACCCTAAGCTGGAAAGCGAGTTCGTGTACGGCGACTACAAG
GTGTACGACGTGCGGAAGATGATCGCCAAGAGCGAGCAGGAAATCGGCAAGGCTACCGCCAAGTACTTCT
TCTACAGCAACATCATGAACTTTTTCAAGACCGAGATTACCCTGGCCAACGGCGAGATCCGGAAGCGGCC
TCTGATCGAGACAAACGGCGAAACCGGGGAGATCGTGTGGGATAAGGGCCGGGATTTTGCCACCGTGCGG
AAAGTGCTGAGCATGCCCCAAGTGAATATCGTGAAAAAGACCGAGGTGCAGACAGGCGGCTTCAGCAAAG
AGTCTATCCTGCCCAAGAGGAACAGCGATAAGCTGATCGCCAGAAAGAAGGACTGGGACCCTAAGAAGTA
CGGCGGCTTCGACAGCCCCACCGTGGCCTATTCTGTGCTGGTGGTGGCCAAAGTGGAAAAGGGCAAGTCC
AAGAAACTGAAGAGTGTGAAAGAGCTGCTGGGGATCACCATCATGGAAAGAAGCAGCTTCGAGAAGAATC
CCATCGACTTTCTGGAAGCCAAGGGCTACAAAGAAGTGAAAAAGGACCTGATCATCAAGCTGCCTAAGTA
CTCCCTGTTCGAGCTGGAAAACGGCCGGAAGAGAATGCTGGCCTCTGCCGGCGAACTGCAGAAGGGAAAC
GAACTGGCCCTGCCCTCCAAATATGTGAACTTCCTGTACCTGGCCAGCCACTATGAGAAGCTGAAGGGCT
CCCCCGAGGATAATGAGCAGAAACAGCTGTTTGTGGAACAGCACAAGCACTACCTGGACGAGATCATCGA
GCAGATCAGCGAGTTCTCCAAGAGAGTGATCCTGGCCGACGCTAATCTGGACAAAGTGCTGTCCGCCTAC
AACAAGCACCGGGATAAGCCCATCAGAGAGCAGGCCGAGAATATCATCCACCTGTTTACCCTGACCAATC
TGGGAGCCCCTGCCGCCTTCAAGTACTTTGACACCACCATCGACCGGAAGAGGTACACCAGCACCAAAGA
GGTGCTGGACGCCACCCTGATCCACCAGAGCATCACCGGCCTGTACGAGACACGGATCGACCTGTCTCAG
CTGGGAGGCGACAAAAGGCCGGCGGCCACGAAAAAGGCCGGCCAGGCAAAAAAGAAAAAGTAAGAATTCC
TAGAGCTCGCTGATCAGCCTCGACTGTGCCTTCTAGTTGCCAGCCATCTGTTGTTTGCCCCTCCCCCGTG
CCTTCCTTGACCCTGGAAGGTGCCACTCCCACTGTCCTTTCCTAATAAAATGAGGAAATTGCATCGCATT
GTCTGAGTAGGTGTCATTCTATTCTGGGGGGTGGGGTGGGGCAGGACAGCAAGGGGGAGGATTGGGAAGA
GAATAGCAGGCATGCTGGGGAGCGGCCGCAGGAACCCCTAGTGATGGAGTTGGCCACTCCCTCTCTGCGC
GCTCGCTCGCTCACTGAGGCCGGGCGACCAAAGGTCGCCCGACGCCCGGGCTTTGCCCGGGCGGCCTCAG
TGAGCGAGCGAGCGCGCAGCTGCCTGCAGGGGCGCCTGATGCGGTATTTTCTCCTTACGCATCTGTGCGG
TATTTCACACCGCATA
[95 nt withheld, positions 5967-6061]
T
[46 nt withheld, positions 6063-6108]
C
[141 nt withheld, positions 6110-6250]
CCTTTGACGTTGGAGTCCACGTTCTTT
[37 nt withheld, positions 6278-6314]
ACTCTATCTCGGGCTATTCTTTTGATTTATAAGGGATTTTGCCGATTTCGGTCTATTGGTTAAAAAATGA
GCTGATTTAACAAAAATTTAACGCGAATTTTAACAAAATATTAACGTTTACAATTTTATGGTGCACTCTC
AGTACAATCTGCTCTGATGCCGCATAGTTAAGCCAGCCCCGACACCCGCCAACACCCGCTGACGCGCCCT
GACGGGCTTGTCTGCTCCCGGCATCCGCTTACAGACAAGCTGTGACCGTCTCCGGGAGCTGCATGTGTCA
GAGGTTTTCACCGTCATCACCGAAACGCGCGAGACGAAAGGGCCTCGTGATACGCCTATTTTTATAGGTT
AATGTCATGATAATAATGGTTTCTTAGACGTCAGGTGGCACTTTTCGGGGAAATGTGCGCGGAACCCCTA
TTTGTTTATTTTTCTAAATACATTCAAATATGTATCCGCTCATGAGACAATAACCCTGATAAATGCTTCA
ATAATATTGAAAAAGGAAGAGTATGAGTATTCAACATTTCCGTGTCGCCCTTATTCCCTTTTTTGCGGCA
TTTTGCCTTCCTGTTTTTGCTCACCCAGAAACGCTGGTGAAAGTAAAAGATGCTGAAGATCAGTTGGGTG
CACGAGTGGGTTACATCGAACTGGATCTCAACAGCGGTAAGATCCTTGAGAGTTTTCGCCCCGAAGAACG
TTTTCCAATGATGAGCACTTTTAAAGTTCTGCTATGTGGCGCGGTATTATCCCGTATTGACGCCGGGCAA
GAGCAACTCGGTCGCCGCATACACTATTCTCAGAATGACTTGGTTGAGTACTCACCAGTCACAGAAAAGC
ATCTTACGGATGGCATGACAGTAAGAGAATTATGCAGTGCTGCCATAACCATGAGTGATAACACTGCGGC
CAACTTACTTCTGACAACGATCGGAGGACCGAAGGAGCTAACCGCTTTTTTGCACAACATGGGGGATCAT
GTAACTCGCCTTGATCGTTGGGAACCGGAGCTGAATGAAGCCATACCAAACGACGAGCGTGACACCACGA
TGCCTGTAGCAATGGCAACAACGTTGCGCAAACTATTAACTGGCGAACTACTTACTCTAGCTTCCCGGCA
ACAATTAATAGACTGGATGGAGGCGGATAAAGTTGCAGGACCACTTCTGCGCTCGGCCCTTCCGGCTGGC
TGGTTTATTGCTGATAAATCTGGAGCCGGTGAGCGTGGAAGCCGCGGTATCATTGCAGCACTGGGGCCAG
ATGGTAAGCCCTCCCGTATCGTAGTTATCTACACGACGGGGAGTCAGGCAACTATGGATGAACGAAATAG
ACAGATCGCTGAGATAGGTGCCTCACTGATTAAGCATTGGTAACTGTCAGACCAAGTTTACTCATATATA
CTTTAGATTGATTTAAAACTTCATTTTTAATTTAAAAGGATCTAGGTGAAGATCCTTTTTGATAATCTCA
TGACCAAAATCCCTTAACGTGAGTTTTCGTTCCACTGAGCGTCAGACCCCGTAGAAAAGATCAAAGGATC
TTCTTGAGATCCTTTTTTTCTGCGCGTAATCTGCTGCTTGCAAACAAAAAAACCACCGCTACCAGCGGTG
GTTTGTTTGCCGGATCAAGAGCTACCAACTCTTTTTCCGAAGGTAACTGGCTTCAGCAGAGCGCAGATAC
CAAATACTGTTCTTCTAGTGTAGCCGTAGTTAGGCCACCACTTCAAGAACTCTGTAGCACCGCCTACATA
CCTCGCTCTGCTAATCCTGTTACCAGTGGCTGCTGCCAGTGGCGATAAGTCGTGTCTTACCGGGTTGGAC
TCAAGACGATAGTTACCGGATAAGGCGCAGCGGTCGGGCTGAACGGGGGGTTCGTGCACACAGCCCAGCT
TGGAGCGAACGACCTACACCGAACTGAGATACCTACAGCGTGAGCTATGAGAAAGCGCCACGCTTCCCGA
AGGGAGAAAGGCGGACAGGTATCCGGTAAGCGGCAGGGTCGGAACAGGAGAGCGCACGAGGGAGCTTCCA
GGGGGAAACGCCTGGTATCTTTATAGTCCTGTCGGGTTTCGCCACCTCTGACTTGAGCGTCGATTTTTGT
GATGCTCGTCAGGGGGGCGGAGCCTATGGAAAAACGCCAGCAACGCGGCCTTTTTACGGTTCCTGGCCTT
TTGCTGGCCTTTTGCTCACATGT
Features (pLannotate 1.2.2; 18 found; start..end, strand, type, name):
      1..241     +  promoter       U6 promoter: RNA polymerase III promoter for human U6 snRNA
    271..346     +  misc_RNA       gRNA scaffold: guide RNA scaffold for the Streptococcus pyogenes CRISPR/Cas9 system
    353..396     +  misc_RNA       gRNA scaffold (fragment): guide RNA scaffold for the Streptococcus pyogenes CRISPR/Cas9 system
    443..728     +  enhancer       CMV enhancer: human cytomegalovirus immediate early enhancer; contains an 18-bp deletion relative to the standard CMV enhancer
    769..789     -  promoter       chicken β-actin promoter (fragment): contains a 21-bp deletion relative to the standard chicken β-actin promoter
   1007..1234    +  intron         hybrid intron: hybrid between chicken β-actin (CBA) and minute virus of mice (MMV) introns (Gray et al., 2011)
   1372..2973    +  CDS            Cas9(N): N-terminal portion of Streptococcus pyogenes Cas9 (Zetsche et al., 2015)
   2974..5472    +  CDS            Cas9(C): C-terminal portion of Streptococcus pyogenes Cas9 (Zetsche et al., 2015)
   5473..5520    +  CDS            nucleoplasmin NLS: bipartite nuclear localization signal from nucleoplasmin
   5554..5665    +  polyA_signal   bGH poly(A) signal: bovine growth hormone polyadenylation signal
   5770..5910    +  repeat_region  AAV2 ITR: inverted terminal repeat of adeno-associated virus serotype 2 inverted
   5915..5966    -  misc_feature   bom (fragment): basis of mobility region from pBR322
   5985..6440    +  rep_origin     f1 ori (sequence partly withheld): f1 bacteriophage origin of replication; arrow indicates direction of (+) strand synthesis
   6441..6490    -  misc_feature   bom (fragment): basis of mobility region from pBR322
   6592..6627    -  CDS            rop (fragment): Rop protein, which maintains plasmids at low copy number; rop
   6722..6826    +  promoter       AmpR promoter: bla
   6827..7687    +  CDS            AmpR: β-lactamase; bla; confers resistance to ampicillin, carbenicillin, and related antibiotics
   7858..8446    +  rep_origin     ori: high-copy-number ColE1/pMB1/pBR322/pUC origin of replication
