[The description below was written by a language model from this plasmid's Addgene catalogue record and pLannotate feature annotations shown in this document.]
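Description:
pX330_DAZL_cterm3 is an all-in-one CRISPR/Cas9 expression plasmid built on the pX330 backbone, carrying both Streptococcus pyogenes Cas9 and a single guide RNA directed against the human DAZL gene. It is propagated in bacteria as a high-copy plasmid through a ColE1/pUC-type origin and selected with ampicillin via the β-lactamase (AmpR) cassette. An f1 phage origin and a single annotated AAV2 inverted terminal repeat are also present as backbone elements. With only one ITR annotated, the record gives no indication that the plasmid is meant for AAV packaging.

The payload consists of two expression units. A human U6 RNA polymerase III promoter drives the sgRNA: the DAZL-specific spacer (guide number 3 of the series), inserted by Golden Gate cloning, sits between the promoter and the S. pyogenes gRNA scaffold. Downstream, a hybrid promoter made of the CMV enhancer, chicken β-actin promoter sequence and a hybrid CBA/MVM intron drives Cas9. The annotation tool splits Cas9 into N- and C-terminal portions, but these are contiguous and form a single full-length open reading frame. It is followed by a nucleoplasmin bipartite nuclear localization signal and terminated by the bovine growth hormone polyadenylation signal.

Delivered into human cells, the plasmid supplies everything needed to cut the DAZL locus. The "cterm" in the name suggests a target near the C-terminal end of the coding sequence, as would suit insertion of a tag or reporter from a separate donor template. The record itself states only that the plasmid is for targeting DAZL. It was deposited in connection with work on transcription factor-directed differentiation of human oogonia-like cells, for which DAZL is a germ-cell marker.
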