Addgene plasmid #222920: pX330_DAZL_cterm3
Purpose: Cas9/sgRNA plasmid for targeting DAZL
Depositing lab: George Church. Depositing organization: Harvard Medical School. Publication: Rapid Human Oogonia-like Cell Specification via Combinatorial Transcription Factor-Directed Differentiation. Pierson Smela M, Kramme CC, Fortuna PRJ, Wolf B, Srikar Kavirayuni V, Adams J, Ma C, Velychko S, Widocki U, Goel S, Chen T, Vincoff S, Dong E, Kohman RE, Kobayashi M, Shioda T, Church GM, Chatterjee P. bioRxiv 2022.07.11.499564 10.1101/2022.07.11.499564.
Backbone
  Vector backbone: pX330
  Vector type: CRISPR
Growth in bacteria
  Bacterial resistance: Ampicillin, 100 μg/mL
  Growth temperature: 37°C
  Growth strain: NEB Stable
  Copy number: High Copy
Gene/Insert
  Gene/Insert name: Cas9, DAZL sgRNA 3
  gRNA/shRNA sequence: CCCATGTAACTAGATAAGCC
  Species: H. sapiens (human), Synthetic
  Entrez Gene: DAZL (a.k.a. DAZH, DAZL1, DAZLA, SPGYLA)
  Cloning method: Golden Gate
Terms and licenses: Academic/Nonprofit Terms; Industry Terms: Not Available to Industry
Depositor comments: Please visit https://doi.org/10.1101/2022.07.11.499564 for bioRxiv preprint
How to cite: pX330_DAZL_cterm3 was a gift from George Church (Addgene plasmid # 222920 ; http://n2t.net/addgene:222920 ; RRID:Addgene_222920)
